>Addgene plasmid #233595 | ER-RspA-NFAST | addgene full sequence | sequence record 468022 | Addgene NGS Result
GACGGATCGGGAGATCTCCCGATCCCCTATGGTGCACTCTCAGTACAATCTGCTCTGATGCCGCATAGTT
AAGCCAGTATCTGCTCCCTGCTTGTGTGTTGGAGGTCGCTGAGTAGTGCGCGAGCAAAATTTAAGCTACA
ACAAGGCAAGGCTTGACCGACAATTGCATGAAGAATCTGCTTAGGGTTAGGCGTTTTGCGCTGCTTCGCG
ATGTACGGGCCAGATATACGCGTTGACATTGATTATTGACTAGTTATTAATAGTAATCAATTACGGGGTC
ATTAGTTCATAGCCCATATATGGAGTTCCGCGTTACATAACTTACGGTAAATGGCCCGCCTGGCTGACCG
CCCAACGACCCCCGCCCATTGACGTCAATAATGACGTATGTTCCCATAGTAACGCCAATAGGGACTTTCC
ATTGACGTCAATGGGTGGAGTATTTACGGTAAACTGCCCACTTGGCAGTACATCAAGTGTATCATATGCC
AAGTACGCCCCCTATTGACGTCAATGACGGTAAATGGCCCGCCTGGCATTATGCCCAGTACATGACCTTA
TGGGACTTTCCTACTTGGCAGTACATCTACGTATTAGTCATCGCTATTACCATGGTGATGCGGTTTTGGC
AGTACATCAATGGGCGTGGATAGCGGTTTGACTCACGGGGATTTCCAAGTCTCCACCCCATTGACGTCAA
TGGGAGTTTGTTTTGGCACCAAAATCAACGGGACTTTCCAAAATGTCGTAACAACTCCGCCCCATTGACG
CAAATGGGCGGTAGGCGTGTACGGTGGGAGGTCTATATAAGCAGAGCTCTCTGGCTAACTAGAGAACCCA
CTGCTTACTGGCTTATCGAAATTAATACGACTCACTATAGGGAGACCCAAGCTTGCCACCATGGACCCTG
TGGTGGTGCTGGGGCTCTGTCTCTCCTGTTTGCTTCTCCTTTCACTCTGGAAACAGAGCTATGGGGGAGG
GTCTGGTGGATCTGGAGGTACCGATATCGTCTCCGGAGGAGGCGGCAGCGGCGGAGGGGGATCCATGGAG
ACCGTGAGATTCGGCGGCGACGACATCGAGAACAGCCTGGCCAAGATGGACGACAAGGCCCTGGACAAGC
TGGCCTTCGGCGCCATCCAGCTGGACGGCAACGGCAAGATCATCCACTACAACGCCGCCGAGGGCACCAT
CACCGGCAGAGACCCCAAGACCGTGATCGGCAAGAACTTCTTCACCGACGTGGCCCCCGGCACCCAGAGC
AAGGAGTTCCAGGGCAGATTCAAGGAGGGCGTGCAGAAGGGCGACCTGAACACCATGTTCGAGTGGATGA
TCCCCACCAGCAGAGGCCCCACCAAGGTGAAGGTGCACATGAAGAAGGCCATGACCTAAGAATTCCTCGA
GCATGCATCTAGAGGGCCCTATTCTATAGTGTCACCTAAATGCTAGAGCTCGCTGATCAGCCTCGACTGT
GCCTTCTAGTTGCCAGCCATCTGTTGTTTGCCCCTCCCCCGTGCCTTCCTTGACCCTGGAAGGTGCCACT
CCCACTGTCCTTTCCTAATAAAATGAGGAAATTGCATCGCATTGTCTGAGTAGGTGTCATTCTATTCTGG
GGGGTGGGGTGGGGCAGGACAGCAAGGGGGAGGATTGGGAAGACAATAGCAGGCATGCTGGGGATGCGGT
GGGCTCTATGGCTTCTGAGGCGGAAAGAACCAGCTGGGGCTCTAGGGGGTATCCCC
[124 nt withheld, positions 1737-1860]
C
[91 nt withheld, positions 1862-1952]
A
[49 nt withheld, positions 1954-2002]
CCTTTGACGTTGGAGTCCACGTTCTTT
[37 nt withheld, positions 2030-2066]
ACCCTATCTCGGTCTATTCTTTTGATTTATAAGGGATTTTGCCGATTTCGGCCTATTGGTTAAAAAATGA
GCTGATTTAACAAAAATTTAACGCGAATTAATTCTGTGGAATGTGTGTCAGTTAGGGTGTGGAAAGTCCC
CAGGCTCCCCAGCAGGCAGAAGTATGCAAAGCATGCATCTCAATTAGTCAGCAACCAGGTGTGGAAAGTC
CCCAGGCTCCCCAGCAGGCAGAAGTATGCAAAGCATGCATCTCAATTAGTCAGCAACCATAGTCCCGCCC
CTAACTCCGCCCATCCCGCCCCTAACTCCGCCCAGTTCCGCCCATTCTCCGCCCCATGGCTGACTAATTT
TTTTTATTTATGCAGAGGCCGAGGCCGCCTCTGCCTCTGAGCTATTCCAGAAGTAGTGAGGAGGCTTTTT
TGGAGGCCTAGGCTTTTGCAAAAAGCTCCCGGGAGCTTGTATATCCATTTTCGGATCTGATCAAGAGACA
GGATGAGGATCGTTTCGCATGATTGAACAAGATGGATTGCACGCAGGTTCTCCGGCCGCTTGGGTGGAGA
GGCTATTCGGCTATGACTGGGCACAACAGACAATCGGCTGCTCTGATGCCGCCGTGTTCCGGCTGTCAGC
GCAGGGGCGCCCGGTTCTTTTTGTCAAGACCGACCTGTCCGGTGCCCTGAATGAACTGCAGGACGAGGCA
GCGCGGCTATCGTGGCTGGCCACGACGGGCGTTCCTTGCGCAGCTGTGCTCGACGTTGTCACTGAAGCGG
GAAGGGACTGGCTGCTATTGGGCGAAGTGCCGGGGCAGGATCTCCTGTCATCTCACCTTGCTCCTGCCGA
GAAAGTATCCATCATGGCTGATGCAATGCGGCGGCTGCATACGCTTGATCCGGCTACCTGCCCATTCGAC
CACCAAGCGAAACATCGCATCGAGCGAGCACGTACTCGGATGGAAGCCGGTCTTGTCGATCAGGATGATC
TGGACGAAGAGCATCAGGGGCTCGCGCCAGCCGAACTGTTCGCCAGGCTCAAGGCGCGCATGCCCGACGG
CGAGGATCTCGTCGTGACCCATGGCGATGCCTGCTTGCCGAATATCATGGTGGAAAATGGCCGCTTTTCT
GGATTCATCGACTGTGGCCGGCTGGGTGTGGCGGACCGCTATCAGGACATAGCGTTGGCTACCCGTGATA
TTGCTGAAGAGCTTGGCGGCGAATGGGCTGACCGCTTCCTCGTGCTTTACGGTATCGCCGCTCCCGATTC
GCAGCGCATCGCCTTCTATCGCCTTCTTGACGAGTTCTTCTGAGCGGGACTCTGGGGTTCGAAATGACCG
ACCAAGCGACGCCCAACCTGCCATCACGAGATTTCGATTCCACCGCCGCCTTCTATGAAAGGTTGGGCTT
CGGAATCGTTTTCCGGGACGCCGGCTGGATGATCCTCCAGCGCGGGGATCTCATGCTGGAGTTCTTCGCC
CACCCCAACTTGTTTATTGCAGCTTATAATGGTTACAAATAAAGCAATAGCATCACAAATTTCACAAATA
AAGCATTTTTTTCACTGCATTCTAGTTGTGGTTTGTCCAAACTCATCAATGTATCTTATCATGTCTGTAT
ACCGTCGACCTCTAGCTAGAGCTTGGCGTAATCATGGTCATAGCTGTTTCCTGTGTGAAATTGTTATCCG
CTCACAATTCCACACAACATACGAGCCGGAAGCATAAAGTGTAAAGCCTGGGGTGCCTAATGAGTGAGCT
AACTCACATTAATTGCGTTGCGCTCACTGCCCGCTTTCCAGTCGGGAAACCTGTCGTGCCAGCTGCATTA
ATGAATCGGCCAACGCGCGGGGAGAGGCGGTTTGCGTATTGGGCGCTCTTCCGCTTCCTCGCTCACTGAC
TCGCTGCGCTCGGTCGTTCGGCTGCGGCGAGCGGTATCAGCTCACTCAAAGGCGGTAATACGGTTATCCA
CAGAATCAGGGGATAACGCAGGAAAGAACATGTGAGCAAAAGGCCAGCAAAAGGCCAGGAACCGTAAAAA
GGCCGCGTTGCTGGCGTTTTTCCATAGGCTCCGCCCCCCTGACGAGCATCACAAAAATCGACGCTCAAGT
CAGAGGTGGCGAAACCCGACAGGACTATAAAGATACCAGGCGTTTCCCCCTGGAAGCTCCCTCGTGCGCT
CTCCTGTTCCGACCCTGCCGCTTACCGGATACCTGTCCGCCTTTCTCCCTTCGGGAAGCGTGGCGCTTTC
TCATAGCTCACGCTGTAGGTATCTCAGTTCGGTGTAGGTCGTTCGCTCCAAGCTGGGCTGTGTGCACGAA
CCCCCCGTTCAGCCCGACCGCTGCGCCTTATCCGGTAACTATCGTCTTGAGTCCAACCCGGTAAGACACG
ACTTATCGCCACTGGCAGCAGCCACTGGTAACAGGATTAGCAGAGCGAGGTATGTAGGCGGTGCTACAGA
GTTCTTGAAGTGGTGGCCTAACTACGGCTACACTAGAAGAACAGTATTTGGTATCTGCGCTCTGCTGAAG
CCAGTTACCTTCGGAAAAAGAGTTGGTAGCTCTTGATCCGGCAAACAAACCACCGCTGGTAGCGGTGGTT
TTTTTGTTTGCAAGCAGCAGATTACGCGCAGAAAAAAAGGATCTCAAGAAGATCCTTTGATCTTTTCTAC
GGGGTCTGACGCTCAGTGGAACGAAAACTCACGTTAAGGGATTTTGGTCATGAGATTATCAAAAAGGATC
TTCACCTAGATCCTTTTAAATTAAAAATGAAGTTTTAAATCAATCTAAAGTATATATGAGTAAACTTGGT
CTGACAGTTACCAATGCTTAATCAGTGAGGCACCTATCTCAGCGATCTGTCTATTTCGTTCATCCATAGT
TGCCTGACTCCCCGTCGTGTAGATAACTACGATACGGGAGGGCTTACCATCTGGCCCCAGTGCTGCAATG
ATACCGCGAGACCCACGCTCACCGGCTCCAGATTTATCAGCAATAAACCAGCCAGCCGGAAGGGCCGAGC
GCAGAAGTGGTCCTGCAACTTTATCCGCCTCCATCCAGTCTATTAATTGTTGCCGGGAAGCTAGAGTAAG
TAGTTCGCCAGTTAATAGTTTGCGCAACGTTGTTGCCATTGCTACAGGCATCGTGGTGTCACGCTCGTCG
TTTGGTATGGCTTCATTCAGCTCCGGTTCCCAACGATCAAGGCGAGTTACATGATCCCCCATGTTGTGCA
AAAAAGCGGTTAGCTCCTTCGGTCCTCCGATCGTTGTCAGAAGTAAGTTGGCCGCAGTGTTATCACTCAT
GGTTATGGCAGCACTGCATAATTCTCTTACTGTCATGCCATCCGTAAGATGCTTTTCTGTGACTGGTGAG
TACTCAACCAAGTCATTCTGAGAATAGTGTATGCGGCGACCGAGTTGCTCTTGCCCGGCGTCAATACGGG
ATAATACCGCGCCACATAGCAGAACTTTAAAAGTGCTCATCATTGGAAAACGTTCTTCGGGGCGAAAACT
CTCAAGGATCTTACCGCTGTTGAGATCCAGTTCGATGTAACCCACTCGTGCACCCAACTGATCTTCAGCA
TCTTTTACTTTCACCAGCGTTTCTGGGTGAGCAAAAACAGGAAGGCAAAATGCCGCAAAAAAGGGAATAA
GGGCGACACGGAAATGTTGAATACTCATACTCTTCCTTTTTCAATATTATTGAAGCATTTATCAGGGTTA
TTGTCTCATGAGCGGATACATATTTGAATGTATTTAGAAAAATAAACAAATAGGGGTTCCGCGCACATTT
CCCCGAAAAGTGCCACCTGACGTC
Features (pLannotate 1.2.2; 22 found; start..end, strand, type, name):
     28..80      -  misc_feature   bom (fragment): basis of mobility region from pBR322
    235..614     +  enhancer       CMV enhancer: human cytomegalovirus immediate early enhancer
    615..818     +  promoter       CMV promoter: human cytomegalovirus (CMV) immediate early promoter
    814..847     +  LTR            5' LTR (truncated) (fragment): truncated 5' long terminal repeat (LTR) from HIV-1
    863..881     +  promoter       T7 promoter: promoter for bacteriophage T7 RNA polymerase
    901..1002    +  CDS            CYP2C18 (fragment): CP2CI_HUMAN - Experimental evidence at protein level: Swiss-Prot protein existence level 1. A cytochrome P450 monooxygenase involved in retinoid metabolism. Hydroxylates all trans-retinoic acid (atRA) to 4- hydroxyretinoate and may modulate atRA signaling and clearance. Mechanistically, uses molecular oxygen inserting one oxygen atom into a substrate, and reducing the second into a water molecule, with two electrons provided by NADPH via cytochrome P450 reductase (CPR; NADPH- ferrihemoprotein reductase). From Homo sapiens (Human).
   1045..1386    +  CDS            pyp (fragment): PYP_HALHA - Experimental evidence at protein level: Swiss-Prot protein existence level 1. Photoactive blue light protein. Probably functions as a photoreceptor for a negative phototaxis response. From Halorhodospira halophila (Ectothiorhodospira halophila).
   1423..1441    -  promoter       SP6 promoter: promoter for bacteriophage SP6 RNA polymerase
   1467..1691    +  polyA_signal   bGH poly(A) signal: bovine growth hormone polyadenylation signal
   1695..1716    +  promoter       SV40 promoter (fragment): SV40 enhancer and early promoter
   1737..2165    +  rep_origin     f1 ori (sequence partly withheld): f1 bacteriophage origin of replication; arrow indicates direction of (+) strand synthesis
   2179..2508    +  promoter       SV40 promoter: SV40 enhancer and early promoter
   2575..3366    +  CDS            neo: KKA2_KLEPN - Also known as kan, nptII. Experimental evidence at protein level: Swiss-Prot protein existence level 1. Resistance to kanamycin, neomycin, paromomycin, ribostamycin, butirosin and gentamicin B. From Klebsiella pneumoniae.
   3390..3548    +  CDS            ble (fragment): BLE_KLEPN - Experimental evidence at protein level: Swiss-Prot protein existence level 1. Binding protein with a strong affinity to the bleomycin family of antibiotics. Binds to CL990; an antimitotic-antibiotic compound. From Klebsiella pneumoniae.
   3543..3664    +  polyA_signal   SV40 poly(A) signal: SV40 polyadenylation signal
   3737..3753    -  protein_bind   lac operator: The lac repressor binds to the lac operator to inhibit transcription in E. coli. This inhibition can be relieved by adding lactose or isopropyl-β-D-thiogalactopyranoside (IPTG). lac repressor encoded by lacI
   3761..3791    -  promoter       lac promoter: promoter for the E. coli lac operon
   3806..3827    -  protein_bind   CAP binding site: CAP binding activates transcription in the presence of cAMP. E. coli catabolite activator protein
   3840..3932    -  CDS            lacI (fragment): lac repressor; lacI; The lac repressor binds to the lac operator to inhibit transcription in E. coli. This inhibition can be relieved by adding lactose or isopropyl-β-D-thiogalactopyranoside (IPTG).
   4115..4703    -  rep_origin     ori: high-copy-number ColE1/pMB1/pBR322/pUC origin of replication
   4874..5734    -  CDS            AmpR: β-lactamase; bla; confers resistance to ampicillin, carbenicillin, and related antibiotics
   5735..5839    -  promoter       AmpR promoter: bla
