[The description below was written by a language model from this plasmid's Addgene catalogue record and pLannotate feature annotations shown in this document.]
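Description:
ER-RspA-NFAST is a mammalian expression plasmid built on the pcDNA3 backbone (about 5.9 kb by the full sequencing record) that places RspA-NFAST on the endoplasmic reticulum membrane. It is propagated in E. coli through a high-copy ColE1/pUC-type origin with ampicillin selection from the β-lactamase gene, and it also carries an f1 origin. For mammalian cells, the backbone provides an SV40 early promoter driving the neomycin/kanamycin phosphotransferase gene followed by an SV40 polyadenylation signal, which would allow G418 selection of stable transfectants.

The expression cassette uses the human CMV immediate-early enhancer and promoter and ends with the bovine growth hormone poly(A) signal. T7 and SP6 phage promoters flank the insert, as is usual for pcDNA3. The open reading frame has two parts. A short N-terminal segment is automatically annotated as a fragment of a human cytochrome P450 2C family member. It most likely corresponds to the ER-targeting sequence that the catalogue entry attributes to rabbit, so the human label probably reflects homology matching. Downstream lies a roughly 340 bp region annotated as a photoactive yellow protein fragment. This fits RspA-NFAST, the N-terminal half of a split FAST reporter derived from the PYP homologue of Rheinheimera sp. A13L. Split FAST fragments reassemble reversibly with a complementary CFAST fragment and bind a fluorogenic ligand to become fluorescent.

According to the associated publication title, the construct belongs to a set of reversible chemogenetic reporters for detecting membrane contact dynamics. It presumably pairs with a complementary fragment anchored on another organelle, though the record does not name that partner.
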