Addgene plasmid #233595: ER-RspA-NFAST
Purpose: Expression of RspA-NFAST on the ER membrane
Depositing lab: Riccardo Filadi. Depositing organization: CNR, Institute of Neuroscience. Publication: Simultaneous detection of membrane contact dynamics and associated Ca(2+) signals by reversible chemogenetic reporters. Garcia Casas P, Rossini M, Pavenius L, Saeed M, Arnst N, Sonda S, Fernandes T, D'Arsie I, Bruzzone M, Berno V, Raimondi A, Sassano ML, Naia L, Barbieri E, Sigismund S, Agostinis P, Sturlese M, Niemeyer BA, Brismar H, Ankarcrona M, Gautier A, Pizzo P, Filadi R. Nat Commun. 2024 Nov 12;15(1):9775. doi: 10.1038/s41467-024-52985-0. PubMed 39532847.
Backbone
  Vector backbone: pcDNA3
  Vector type: Mammalian Expression
Growth in bacteria
  Bacterial resistance: Ampicillin, 100 μg/mL
  Growth temperature: 37°C
  Growth strain: DH5alpha
  Copy number: High Copy
Gene/Insert
  Gene/Insert name: RspA-NFAST
  Species: O. cuniculus (rabbit); RspA-NFAST from Rheinheimera sp A13L and ER-targeting sequence from Oryctolagus cuniculus
  Promoter: CMV
  Cloning method: Restriction Enzyme; 5′ cloning site Unknown (unknown if destroyed)
Terms and licenses: Academic/Nonprofit Terms; Industry Terms: Not Available to Industry
How to cite: ER-RspA-NFAST was a gift from Riccardo Filadi (Addgene plasmid # 233595 ; http://n2t.net/addgene:233595 ; RRID:Addgene_233595)
