>Addgene plasmid #233595 | ER-RspA-NFAST | depositor partial sequence | sequence record 459425 | ER-RspA-NFAST
ATGGACCCTGTGGTGGTGCTGGGGCTCTGTCTCTCCTGTTTGCTTCTCCTTTCACTCTGGAAACAGAGCT
ATGGGGGAGGGTCTGGTGGATCTGGAGGTACCGATATCGTCTCCGGAGGAGGCGGCAGCGGCGGAGGGGG
ATCCATGGAGACCGTGAGATTCGGCGGCGACGACATCGAGAACAGCCTGGCCAAGATGGACGACAAGGCC
CTGGACAAGCTGGCCTTCGGCGCCATCCAGCTGGACGGCAACGGCAAGATCATCCACTACAACGCCGCCG
AGGGCACCATCACCGGCAGAGACCCCAAGACCGTGATCGGCAAGAACTTCTTCACCGACGTGGCCCCCGG
CACCCAGAGCAAGGAGTTCCAGGGCAGATTCAAGGAGGGCGTGCAGAAGGGCGACCTGAACACCATGTTC
GAGTGGATGATCCCCACCAGCAGAGGCCCCACCAAGGTGAAGGTGCACATGAAGAAGGCCATGACCTAA
